>Addgene plasmid #194454 | pMET7-EDHFR-FKBP12 | addgene full sequence | sequence record 382978 | Addgene NGS Result
AATTCCACCATGGGCGGGTCGAGCGGAATCAGTCTGATTGCGGCGTTAGCGGTAGATCGCGTTATCGGCA
TGGAAAACGCCATGCCGTGGAACCTGCCTGCCGATCTCGCCTGGTTTAAACGCAACACCTTAAATAAACC
CGTGATTATGGGCCGCCATACCTGGGAATCAATCGGTCGTCCGTTGCCAGGACGCAAAAATATTATCCTC
AGCAGTCAACCGGGTACGGACGATCGCGTAACGTGGGTGAAGTCGGTGGATGAAGCCATCGCGGCGTGTG
GTGACGTACCAGAAATCATGGTGATTGGCGGCGGTCGCGTTTATGAACAGTTCTTGCCAAAAGCGCAAAA
ACTGTATCTGACGCATATCGACGCAGAAGTGGAAGGCGACACCCATTTCCCGGATTACGAGCCGGATGAC
TGGGAATCGGTATTCAGCGAATTCCACGATGCTGATGCGCAGAACTCTCACAGCTATTGCTTTGAGATTC
TGGAGCGGCGGGGCAGCGGCCATATGGGCGGGTCGCTGCAGGGAGTGCAGGTGGAAACCATCTCCCCGGG
AGACGGGCGCACCTTCCCCAAGCGCGGCCAGACCTGCGTGGTGCACTACACCGGGATGCTTGAAGATGGA
AAGAAATTTGATTCCTCCCGGGACAGAAACAAGCCCTTTAAGTTTATGCTAGGCAAGCAGGAGGTGATCC
GAGGCTGGGAAGAAGGGGTTGCCCAGATGAGTGTGGGTCAGAGAGCCAAACTGACTATATCTCCAGATTA
TGCCTATGGTGCCACTGGGCACCCAGGCATCATCCCACCACATGCCACTCTCGTCTTCGATGTGGAGCTT
CTAAAACTGGAATAATCTAGAGAAAAAACCTCCCACACCTCCCCCTGAACCTGAAACATAAAATGAATGC
AATTGTTGTTGTTAACTTGTTTATTGCAGCTTATAATGGTTACAAATAAAGCAATAGCATCACAAATTTC
ACAAATAAAGCATTTTTTTCACTGCATTCTAGTTGTGGTTTGTCCAAACTCATCAATGTATCTTATCATG
TCTGGATCCCCGGGTACCGAGCTCGAATTAATTCCTCTTCCGCTTCCTCGCTCACTGACTCGCTGCGCTC
GGTCGTTCGGCTGCGGCGAGCGGTATCAGCTCACTCAAAGGCGGTAATACGGTTATCCACAGAATCAGGG
GATAACGCAGGAAAGAACATGTGAGCAAAAGGCCAGCAAAAGGCCAGGAACCGTAAAAAGGCCGCGTTGC
TGGCGTTTTTCCATAGGCTCCGCCCCCCTGACGAGCATCACAAAAATCGACGCTCAAGTCAGAGGTGGCG
AAACCCGACAGGACTATAAAGATACCAGGCGTTTCCCCCTGGAAGCTCCCTCGTGCGCTCTCCTGTTCCG
ACCCTGCCGCTTACCGGATACCTGTCCGCCTTTCTCCCTTCGGGAAGCGTGGCGCTTTCTCATAGCTCAC
GCTGTAGGTATCTCAGTTCGGTGTAGGTCGTTCGCTCCAAGCTGGGCTGTGTGCACGAACCCCCCGTTCA
GCCCGACCGCTGCGCCTTATCCGGTAACTATCGTCTTGAGTCCAACCCGGTAAGACACGACTTATCGCCA
CTGGCAGCAGCCACTGGTAACAGGATTAGCAGAGCGAGGTATGTAGGCGGTGCTACAGAGTTCTTGAAGT
GGTGGCCTAACTACGGCTACACTAGAAGAACAGTATTTGGTATCTGCGCTCTGCTGAAGCCAGTTACCTT
CGGAAAAAGAGTTGGTAGCTCTTGATCCGGCAAACAAACCACCGCTGGTAGCGGTGGTTTTTTTGTTTGC
AAGCAGCAGATTACGCGCAGAAAAAAAGGATCTCAAGAAGATCCTTTGATCTTTTCTACGGGGTCTGACG
CTCAGTGGAACGAAAACTCACGTTAAGGGATTTTGGTCATGAGATTATCAAAAAGGATCTTCACCTAGAT
CCTTTTAAATTAAAAATGAAGTTTTAAATCAATCTAAAGTATATATGAGTAAACTTGGTCTGACAGTTAC
CAATGCTTAATCAGTGAGGCACCTATCTCAGCGATCTGTCTATTTCGTTCATCCATAGTTGCCTGACTCC
CCGTCGTGTAGATAACTACGATACGGGAGGGCTTACCATCTGGCCCCAGTGCTGCAATGATACCGCGAGA
CCCACGCTCACCGGCTCCAGATTTATCAGCAATAAACCAGCCAGCCGGAAGGGCCGAGCGCAGAAGTGGT
CCTGCAACTTTATCCGCCTCCATCCAGTCTATTAATTGTTGCCGGGAAGCTAGAGTAAGTAGTTCGCCAG
TTAATAGTTTGCGCAACGTTGTTGCCATTGCTACAGGCATCGTGGTGTCACGCTCGTCGTTTGGTATGGC
TTCATTCAGCTCCGGTTCCCAACGATCAAGGCGAGTTACATGATCCCCCATGTTGTGCAAAAAAGCGGTT
AGCTCCTTCGGTCCTCCGATCGTTGTCAGAAGTAAGTTGGCCGCAGTGTTATCACTCATGGTTATGGCAG
CACTGCATAATTCTCTTACTGTCATGCCATCCGTAAGATGCTTTTCTGTGACTGGTGAGTACTCAACCAA
GTCATTCTGAGAATAGTGTATGCGGCGACCGAGTTGCTCTTGCCCGGCGTCAATACGGGATAATACCGCG
CCACATAGCAGAACTTTAAAAGTGCTCATCATTGGAAAACGTTCTTCGGGGCGAAAACTCTCAAGGATCT
TACCGCTGTTGAGATCCAGTTCGATGTAACCCACTCGTGCACCCAACTGATCTTCAGCATCTTTTACTTT
CACCAGCGTTTCTGGGTGAGCAAAAACAGGAAGGCAAAATGCCGCAAAAAAGGGAATAAGGGCGACACGG
AAATGTTGAATACTCATACTCTTCCTTTTTCAATATTATTGAAGCATTTATCAGGGTTATTGTCTCATGA
GCGGATACATATTTGAATGTATTTAGAAAAATAAACAAATAGGGGTTCCGCGCACATTTCCCCGAAAAGT
GCCACCTGCAAGCTTGGCTGTGGAATGTGTGTCAGTTAGGGTGTGGAAAGTCCCCAGGCTCCCCAGCAGG
CAGAAGTATGCAAAGCATGCATCTCAATTAGTCAGCAACCAGGTGTGGAAAGTCCCCAGGCTCCCCAGCA
GGCAGAAGTATGCAAAGCATGCATCTCAATTAGTCAGCAACCATAGTCCCGCCCCTAACTCCGCCCATCC
CGCCCCTAACTCCGCCCAGTTCCGCCCATTCTCCGCCCCATGGCTGACTAATTTTTTTTATTTATGCAGA
GGCCGAGGCCGCCTCGGCCTCTGAGCTATTCCAGAAGTAGTGAGGAGGCTTTTTTGGAGGCCTAGGCTTT
TGCAAAAAGCTCCTCGATCGAGGGGCTCGCATCTCTCCTTCACGCGCCCGCCGCCCTACCTGAGGCCGCC
ATCCACGCCGGTTGAGTCGCGTTCTGCCGCCTCCCGCCTGTGGTGCCTCCTGAACTGCGTCCGCCGTCTA
GGTAAGTTTAAAGCTCAGGTCGAGACCGGGCCTTTGTCCGGCGCTCCCTTGGAGCCTACCTAGACTCAGC
CGGCTCTCCACGCTTTGCCTGACCCTGCTTGCTCAACTCTACGTCTTTGTTTCGTTTTCTGTTCTGCGCC
GTTACAGATCCAAGCTCTGAAAAACCAGAAAGTTAACTGGTAAGTTTAGTCTTTTTGTCTTTTATTTCAG
GTCCCGGATCCGGTGGTGGTGCAAATCAAAGAACTGCTCCTCAGTGGATGTTGCCTTTACTTCTAGGCCT
GTACGGAAGTGTTACTTCTGCTCTAAAAGCTGCGG
Features (pLannotate 1.2.2; 9 found; start..end, strand, type, name):
     28..501     +  CDS            ecDHFR: E. coli dihydrofolate reductase; folA
    531..853     +  CDS            FKBP (fragment): human FK506-binding protein FKBP12
    924..1058    +  polyA_signal   SV40 poly(A) signal: SV40 polyadenylation signal
   1268..1856    -  rep_origin     ori: high-copy-number ColE1/pMB1/pBR322/pUC origin of replication
   2027..2887    -  CDS            AmpR: β-lactamase; bla; confers resistance to ampicillin, carbenicillin, and related antibiotics
   2888..2992    -  promoter       AmpR promoter: bla
   3037..3366    +  promoter       SV40 promoter: SV40 enhancer and early promoter
   3382..3650    +  LTR            5' LTR (truncated): truncated 5' long terminal repeat (LTR) from human T-cell leukemia virus (HTLV) type 1
   3680..3776    +  intron         SV40 intron: modified SV40 intron with splice donor and acceptor sites
