[The description below was written by a language model from this plasmid's Addgene catalogue record and pLannotate feature annotations shown in this document.]
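Description:
pMET7-EDHFR-FKBP12 is a small (about 3.8 kb) mammalian expression plasmid built on the pMET7 backbone. It is maintained in E. coli through a high-copy ColE1/pUC-type origin of replication and selected with ampicillin via the β-lactamase gene and its native bla promoter. The annotated features include no mammalian selection marker or viral packaging elements, so the plasmid appears suited to transient expression after transfection rather than stable selection.

The expression cassette is driven by the SRα promoter. The feature table shows this as its characteristic composite: the SV40 enhancer/early promoter followed by a truncated HTLV-1 5' LTR segment, which boosts expression. A modified SV40 intron with splice donor and acceptor sites sits just upstream of the coding region. The open reading frame encodes E. coli dihydrofolate reductase (eDHFR, folA) at the N terminus, joined through a short linker region to human FKBP12 (FKBP1A), and transcripts are terminated by an SV40 polyadenylation signal. The roughly 840 bp insert size matches the combined fusion rather than FKBP12 alone.

eDHFR binds trimethoprim and methotrexate-type ligands, while FKBP12 is the well-known FK506- and rapamycin-binding protein, so each half of the fusion is a small-molecule-binding domain of the sort used in chemically induced dimerisation systems. The associated publication describes a decoupled Virotrap approach for studying the interactomes of N-terminal proteoforms. The record does not spell out the specific role of this eDHFR–FKBP12 fusion in that workflow, but it may serve as a bait or control construct.
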