Addgene plasmid #194454: pMET7-EDHFR-FKBP12
Purpose: Mammalian expression vector that expresses the EDHFR protein with FKBP12 fused to it
Depositing lab: Sven Eyckerman. Depositing organization: Vlaams Instituut voor Biotechnologie (VIB, vzw). Publication: A decoupled Virotrap approach to study the interactomes of N-terminal proteoforms. Bogaert A, Van de Steene T, Vuylsteke M, Eyckerman S, Gevaert K. Methods Enzymol. 2023;684:253-287. doi: 10.1016/bs.mie.2023.02.003. Epub 2023 Mar 10. PubMed 37230591.
Backbone
  Vector backbone: pMET7
  Backbone size w/o insert (bp): 2973
  Total vector size (bp): 3813
  Vector type: Mammalian Expression
Growth in bacteria
  Bacterial resistance: Ampicillin, 100 μg/mL
  Growth temperature: 37°C
  Growth strain: DH5alpha
  Copy number: High Copy
Gene/Insert
  Gene/Insert name: FKBP12 (alt name: FKBP1A)
  Species: H. sapiens (human)
  Insert size (bp): 840
  Entrez Gene: FKBP1A (a.k.a. FKBP-12, FKBP-1A, FKBP1, FKBP12, PKC12, PKCI2, PPIASE)
  Promoter: SR alpha
  Tag / fusion protein: eDHFR (N terminal on insert)
  Cloning method: Unknown
  Sequencing primers: 5′ ATCAAAGAACTGCTCCTC; 3′ GTAACCATTATAAGCTGCAA
Terms and licenses: Academic/Nonprofit Terms; Industry Terms: Not Available to Industry
How to cite: pMET7-EDHFR-FKBP12 was a gift from Sven Eyckerman (Addgene plasmid # 194454 ; http://n2t.net/addgene:194454 ; RRID:Addgene_194454)
